Addgene plasmid #152735: pGBW-m4133135
Purpose: Mammalian expression plasmid for SARS-CoV-2 helicase
Depositing lab: Ginkgo Bioworks & Benjie Chen. Depositing organization: Ginkgo Bioworks.
Backbone
  Vector backbone: pTwist_CMV_6
  Backbone size w/o insert (bp): 4180
  Vector type: Mammalian Expression
Growth in bacteria
  Bacterial resistance: Ampicillin, 100 μg/mL
  Growth temperature: 37°C
  Growth strain: DH5alpha
  Copy number: High Copy
Gene/Insert
  Gene/Insert name: SARS-CoV-2 helicase (alt name: nsp13)
  Species: Severe acute respiratory syndrome coronavirus 2
  Insert size (bp): 1796
  Mutation: wt
  Entrez Gene: ORF1ab (a.k.a. GU280_gp01)
  Promoter: CMV
  Tag / fusion protein: Cleavable TEV;CBP (C terminal on backbone)
  Cloning method: Unknown
Resource information
  A portion of this plasmid was derived from a plasmid made by: GinkgoBioworks
Depositor comments: NCBI reference sequence: YP_009725308.1
How to cite: pGBW-m4133135 was a gift from Ginkgo Bioworks & Benjie Chen (Addgene plasmid # 152735 ; http://n2t.net/addgene:152735 ; RRID:Addgene_152735)
