[The description below was written by a language model from this plasmid's Addgene catalogue record and pLannotate feature annotations shown in this document.]
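Description:
pGBW-m4133135 is a mammalian expression plasmid built on the pTwist_CMV_6 backbone that carries the wild-type coding sequence for the SARS-CoV-2 helicase, nsp13, one of the mature products of the ORF1ab replicase polyprotein. In bacteria it is maintained as a high-copy plasmid through a ColE1/pUC-type origin and is selected with ampicillin via a full-length β-lactamase (AmpR) gene. The deposited full sequence is about 6.1 kb, consistent with the stated backbone plus an insert of roughly 1.8 kb.

Expression is driven by the human cytomegalovirus immediate-early enhancer and promoter; the automated annotation resolves the promoter region only as a short fragment plus a truncated CMV-type core, while the catalogue simply lists CMV. The helicase open reading frame lies immediately downstream, across the plasmid's numbering origin. The annotation tool matched it to the homologous replicase polyprotein of SARS-CoV, so the methyltransferase text in that feature is generic polyprotein annotation rather than a description of this insert. The backbone supplies a C-terminal tag consisting of a TEV protease cleavage site and a calmodulin-binding peptide (CBP), allowing calcium-dependent capture on calmodulin resin and subsequent tag removal; only a short CBP fragment is detected in the feature table. An SV40 polyadenylation signal is annotated after the tag, on the reverse strand in this table. The expression unit is bracketed by β-globin insulator elements, T7 and rrnG terminators, and a synthetic poly(A) signal upstream of the enhancer, which help isolate it from read-through transcription. The construct suits transient production of tagged nsp13 in mammalian cells for purification, interaction or functional studies.
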