Features (pLannotate 1.2.2; 17 found; start..end, strand, type, name):
      8..1807    +  CDS            rep (fragment): R1AB_SARS - Experimental evidence at protein level: Swiss-Prot protein existence level 1. [2'-O-methyltransferase]: Methyltransferase that mediates mRNA cap 2'-O-ribose methylation to the 5'-cap structure of viral mRNAs. N7-methyl guanosine cap is a prerequisite for binding of nsp16. Therefore plays an essential role in viral mRNAs cap methylation which is essential to evade immune system. From Severe acute respiratory syndrome coronavirus (SARS-CoV).
   1832..1848    +  CDS            CBP (fragment): calmodulin-binding peptide derived from skeletal muscle myosin light chain kinase; binds calmodulin with nanomolar affinity in the presence of calcium
   1956..2077    -  polyA_signal   SV40 poly(A) signal: SV40 polyadenylation signal
   2100..2169    -  CDS            large T antigen (fragment): large T antigen from SV40 (simian virus 40)
   2192..2238    +  terminator     T7 terminator: transcription terminator for bacteriophage T7 RNA polymerase
   2268..2404    +  terminator     rrnG terminator: transcription terminator from the E. coli ribosomal RNA rrnG operon (Albrechtsen et al., 1991)
   2449..2520    +  misc_feature   3' β-globin insulator: insulator downstream of the human β-globin locus (Farrell et al., 2002)
   2746..3334    -  rep_origin     ori: high-copy-number ColE1/pMB1/pBR322/pUC origin of replication
   3506..3570    -  CDS            bla(M) (fragment): β-lactamase lacking the signal sequence; bla(M); allows cytosolic expression of β-lactamase
   4080..4940    +  CDS            AmpR: β-lactamase; bla; confers resistance to ampicillin, carbenicillin, and related antibiotics
   4953..5089    +  terminator     rrnG terminator: transcription terminator from the E. coli ribosomal RNA rrnG operon (Albrechtsen et al., 1991)
   5241..5312    +  misc_feature   5' β-globin insulator: insulator upstream of the human β-globin locus (Farrell et al., 2002)
   5317..5363    -  terminator     T7 terminator: transcription terminator for bacteriophage T7 RNA polymerase
   5381..5429    -  polyA_signal   poly(A) signal: synthetic polyadenylation signal
   5510..5813    +  enhancer       CMV enhancer: human cytomegalovirus immediate early enhancer
   5886..5903    -  promoter       CMV promoter (fragment): human cytomegalovirus (CMV) immediate early promoter
   5966..6017    +  promoter       CMVd2 promoter: truncated human cytomegalovirus (CMV) immediate early promoter that yields moderately reduced expression relative to the full-length promoter
>Addgene plasmid #152735 | pGBW-m4133135 | depositor full sequence | sequence record 295747 | Full Sequence
CACCATGGTTGGGGCTTGTGTTCTTTGCAATTCACAGACTTCATTAAGATGTGGTGCTTGCATACGTAGA
CCATTCTTATGTTGTAAATGCTGTTACGACCATGTCATATCAACATCACATAAATTAGTCTTGTCTGTTA
ATCCGTATGTTTGCAATGCTCCAGGTTGTGATGTCACAGATGTGACTCAACTTTACTTAGGAGGTATGAG
CTATTATTGTAAATCACATAAACCACCCATTAGTTTTCCATTGTGTGCTAATGGACAAGTTTTTGGTTTA
TATAAAAATACATGTGTTGGTAGCGATAATGTTACTGACTTTAATGCAATTGCAACATGTGACTGGACAA
ATGCTGGTGATTACATTTTAGCTAACACCTGTACTGAAAGACTCAAGCTTTTTGCAGCAGAAACGCTCAA
AGCTACTGAGGAGACATTTAAACTGTCTTATGGTATTGCTACTGTACGTGAAGTGCTGTCTGACAGAGAA
TTACATCTTTCATGGGAAGTTGGTAAACCTAGACCACCACTTAACCGAAATTATGTCTTTACTGGTTATC
GTGTAACTAAAAACAGTAAAGTACAAATAGGAGAGTACACCTTTGAAAAAGGTGACTATGGTGATGCTGT
TGTTTACCGAGGTACAACAACTTACAAATTAAATGTTGGTGATTATTTTGTGCTGACATCACATACAGTA
ATGCCATTAAGTGCACCTACACTAGTGCCACAAGAGCACTATGTTAGAATTACTGGCTTATACCCAACAC
TCAATATCTCAGATGAGTTTTCTAGCAATGTTGCAAATTATCAAAAGGTTGGTATGCAAAAGTATTCTAC
ACTCCAGGGACCACCTGGTACTGGTAAGAGTCATTTTGCTATTGGCCTAGCTCTCTACTACCCTTCTGCT
CGCATAGTGTATACAGCTTGCTCTCATGCCGCTGTTGATGCACTATGTGAGAAGGCATTAAAATATTTGC
CTATAGATAAATGTAGTAGAATTATACCTGCACGTGCTCGTGTAGAGTGTTTTGATAAATTCAAAGTGAA
TTCAACATTAGAACAGTATGTCTTTTGTACTGTAAATGCATTGCCTGAGACGACAGCAGATATAGTTGTC
TTTGATGAAATTTCAATGGCCACAAATTATGATTTGAGTGTTGTCAATGCCAGATTACGTGCTAAGCACT
ATGTGTACATTGGCGACCCTGCTCAATTACCTGCACCACGCACATTGCTAACTAAGGGCACACTAGAACC
AGAATATTTCAATTCAGTGTGTAGACTTATGAAAACTATAGGTCCAGACATGTTCCTCGGAACTTGTCGG
CGTTGTCCTGCTGAAATTGTTGACACTGTGAGTGCTTTGGTTTATGATAATAAGCTTAAAGCACATAAAG
ACAAATCAGCTCAATGCTTTAAAATGTTTTATAAGGGTGTTATCACGCATGATGTTTCATCTGCAATTAA
CAGGCCACAAATAGGCGTGGTAAGAGAATTCCTTACACGTAACCCTGCTTGGAGAAAAGCTGTCTTTATT
TCACCTTATAATTCACAGAATGCTGTAGCCTCAAAGATTTTGGGACTACCAACTCAAACTGTTGATTCAT
CACAGGGCTCAGAATATGACTATGTCATATTCACTCAAACCACTGAAACAGCTCACTCTTGTAATGTAAA
CAGATTTAATGTTGCTATTACCAGAGCAAAAGTAGGCATACTTTGCATAATGTCTGATAGAGACCTTTAT
GACAAGTTGCAATTTACAAGTCTTGAAATTCCACGTAGGAATGTGGCAACTTTAGAAAACCTTTACTTTC
AGTCGAAGAGGCGATGGAAAAAGAATTTTATCGCGGTGAGTGCAGCCAACAGATTCAAAAAGATATCCTC
GTCTGGTGCCCTCTAAGCTAGCTTGACTGACTGAGATACAGCGTACCTTCAGCTCACAGACATGATAAGA
TACATTGATGAGTTTGGACAAACCACAACTAGAATGCAGTGAAAAAAATGCTTTATTTGTGAAATTTGTG
ATGCTATTGCTTTATTTGTAACCATTATAAGCTGCAATAAACAAGTTAACAACAACAATTGCATTCATTT
TATGTTTCAGGTTCAGGGGGAGGTGTGGGAGGTTTTTTAAAGCAAGTAAAACCTCTACAAATGTGGTATT
GGCCCATCTCTATCGGTATCGTAGCATAACCCCTTGGGGCCTCTAAACGGGTCTTGAGGGGTTTTTTGTG
CCCCTCGGGCCGGATTGCTATCTACCGGCATTGGCGCAGAAAAAAATGCCTGATGCGACGCTGCGCGTCT
TATACTCCCACATATGCCAGATTCAGCAACGGATACGGCTTCCCCAACTTGCCCACTTCCATACGTGTCC
TCCTTACCAGAAATTTATCCTTAAGGTCGTCAGCTATCCTGCAGGCGATCTCTCGATTTCGATCAAGACA
TTCCTTTAATGGTCTTTTCTGGACACCACTAGGGGTCAGAAGTAGTTCATCAAACTTTCTTCCCTCCCTA
ATCTCATTGGTTACCTTGGGCTATCGAAACTTAATTAACCAGTCAAGTCAGCTACTTGGCGAGATCGACT
TGTCTGGGTTTCGACTACGCTCAGAATTGCGTCAGTCAAGTTCGATCTGGTCCTTGCTATTGCACCCGTT
CTCCGATTACGAGTTTCATTTAAATCATGTGAGCAAAAGGCCAGCAAAAGGCCAGGAACCGTAAAAAGGC
CGCGTTGCTGGCGTTTTTCCATAGGCTCCGCCCCCCTGACGAGCATCACAAAAATCGACGCTCAAGTCAG
AGGTGGCGAAACCCGACAGGACTATAAAGATACCAGGCGTTTCCCCCTGGAAGCTCCCTCGTGCGCTCTC
CTGTTCCGACCCTGCCGCTTACCGGATACCTGTCCGCCTTTCTCCCTTCGGGAAGCGTGGCGCTTTCTCA
TAGCTCACGCTGTAGGTATCTCAGTTCGGTGTAGGTCGTTCGCTCCAAGCTGGGCTGTGTGCACGAACCC
CCCGTTCAGCCCGACCGCTGCGCCTTATCCGGTAACTATCGTCTTGAGTCCAACCCGGTAAGACACGACT
TATCGCCACTGGCAGCAGCCACTGGTAACAGGATTAGCAGAGCGAGGTATGTAGGCGGTGCTACAGAGTT
CTTGAAGTGGTGGCCTAACTACGGCTACACTAGAAGAACAGTATTTGGTATCTGCGCTCTGCTGAAGCCA
GTTACCTTCGGAAAAAGAGTTGGTAGCTCTTGATCCGGCAAACAAACCACCGCTGGTAGCGGTGGTTTTT
TTGTTTGCAAGCAGCAGATTACGCGCAGAAAAAAAGGATCTCAAGAAGATCCTTTGATCTTTTCTACGGG
GTCTGACGCTCAGTGGAACGAAAACTCACGTTAAGGGATTTTGGTCATGAGATTATCAAAAAGGATCTTC
ACCTAGATCCTTTTAAATTAAAAATGAAGTTTTAAATCAATCTAAAGTATATATGAGTAAACTTGGTCTG
ACAGTTACCAATGCTTAATCAGTGAGGCACCTATCTCAGCGATCTGTCTATTTCGTTCATCCATAGTTGC
ATTTAAATTTCCGAACTCTCCAAGGCCCTCGTCGGAAAATCTTCAAACCTTTCGTCCGATCCATCTTGCA
GGCTACCTCTCGAACGAACTATCGCAAGTCTCTTGGCCGGCCTTGCGCCTTGGCTATTGCTTGGCAGCGC
CTATCGCCAGGTATTACTCCAATCCCGAATATCCGAGATCGGGATCACCCGAGAGAAGTTCAACCTACAT
CCTCAATCCCGATCTATCCGAGATCCGAGGAATATCGAAATCGGGGCGCGCCTGGTGTACCGAGAACGAT
CCTCTCAGTGCGAGTCTCGACGATCCATATCGTTGCTTGGCAGTCAGCCAGTCGGAATCCAGCTTGGGAC
CCAGGAAGTCCAATCGTCAGATATTGTACTCAAGCCTGGTCACGGCAGCGTACCGATCTGTTTAAACCTA
GATATTGATAGTCTGATCGGTCAACGTATAATCGAGTCCTAGCTTTTGCAAACATCTATCAAGAGACAGG
ATCAGCAGGAGGCTTTCGCATGAGTATTCAACATTTCCGTGTCGCCCTTATTCCCTTTTTTGCGGCATTT
TGCCTTCCTGTTTTTGCTCACCCAGAAACGCTGGTGAAAGTAAAAGATGCTGAAGATCAGTTGGGTGCGC
GAGTGGGTTACATCGAACTGGATCTCAACAGCGGTAAGATCCTTGAGAGTTTTCGCCCCGAAGAACGCTT
TCCAATGATGAGCACTTTTAAAGTTCTGCTATGTGGCGCGGTATTATCCCGTATTGACGCCGGGCAAGAG
CAACTCGGTCGCCGCATACACTATTCTCAGAATGACTTGGTTGAGTATTCACCAGTCACAGAAAAGCATC
TTACGGATGGCATGACAGTAAGAGAATTATGCAGTGCTGCCATAACCATGAGTGATAACACTGCGGCCAA
CTTACTTCTGACAACGATTGGAGGACCGAAGGAGCTAACCGCTTTTTTGCACAACATGGGGGATCATGTA
ACTCGCCTTGATCGTTGGGAACCGGAGCTGAATGAAGCCATACCAAACGACGAGCGTGACACCACGATGC
CTGTAGCAATGGCAACAACCTTGCGTAAACTATTAACTGGCGAACTACTTACTCTAGCTTCCCGGCAACA
GTTGATAGACTGGATGGAGGCGGATAAAGTTGCAGGACCACTTCTGCGCTCGGCCCTTCCGGCTGGCTGG
TTTATTGCTGATAAATCTGGAGCCGGTGAGCGTGGGTCTCGCGGTATCATTGCAGCACTGGGGCCAGATG
GTAAGCCCTCCCGTATCGTAGTTATCTACACGACGGGGAGTCAGGCAACTATGGATGAACGAAATAGACA
GATCGCTGAGATAGGTGCCTCACTGATTAAGCATTGGTAACCGATTCTAGGTGCATTGGCGCAGAAAAAA
ATGCCTGATGCGACGCTGCGCGTCTTATACTCCCACATATGCCAGATTCAGCAACGGATACGGCTTCCCC
AACTTGCCCACTTCCATACGTGTCCTCCTTACCAGAAATTTATCCTTAAGATCCCGAATCGTTTAAACTC
GACTCTGGCTCTATCGAATCTCCGTCGTTTCGAGCTTACGCGAACAGCCGTGGCGCTCATTTGCTCGTCG
GGCATCGAATCTCGTCAGCTATCGTCAGCTTACCTTTTTGGCAGCGATCGCGGCTCCCGACATCTTGGAC
CATTAGCTCCACAGGTATCTTCTTCCCTCTAGTGGTCATAACAGCAGCTTCAGCTACCTCTCAATTCAAA
AAACCCCTCAAGACCCGTTTAGAGGCCCCAAGGGGTTATGCTATCAATCGTTGCGTTACACACACAAAAA
ACCAACACACATCCATCTTCGATGGATAGCGATTTTATTATCTAACTGCTGATCGAGTGTAGCCAGATCT
AGTAATCAATTACGGGGTCATTAGTTCATAGCCCATATATGGAGTTCCGCGTTACATAACTTACGGTAAA
TGGCCCGCCTGGCTGACCGCCCAACGACCCCCGCCCATTGACGTCAATAATGACGTATGTTCCCATAGTA
ACGCCAATAGGGACTTTCCATTGACGTCAATGGGTGGAGTATTTACGGTAAACTGCCCACTTGGCAGTAC
ATCAAGTGTATCATATGCCAAGTACGCCCCCTATTGACGTCAATGACGGTAAATGGCCCGCCTGGCATTA
TGCCCAGTACATGACCTTATGGGACTTTCCTACTTGGCAGTACATCTACGTATTAGTCATCGCTATTACC
ATGCTGATGCGGTTTTGGCAGTACATCAATGGGCGTGGATAGCGGTTTGACTCACGGGGATTTCCAAGTC
TCCACCCCATTGACGTCAATGGGAGTTTGTTTTGGCACCAAAATCAACGGGACTTTCCAAAATGTCGTAA
CAACTCCGCCCCATTGACGCAAATGGGCGGTAGGCGTGTACGGTGGGAGGTCTATATAAGCAGAGCTGGT
TTAGTGAACCGTCAGATCAGATCTTTGTCGATCCTACCATCCACTCGACACACCCGCCAGCGGCCGC
